>Addgene plasmid #143157 | TFORF1799 | addgene full sequence | sequence record 397829 | Addgene NGS Result
TTAATGTAGTCTTATGCAATACTCTTGTAGTCTTGCAACATGGTAACGATGAGTTAGCAACATGCCTTAC
AAGGAGAGAAAAAGCACCGTGCATGCCGATTGGTGGAAGTAAGGTGGTACGATCGTGCCTTATTAGGAAG
GCAACAGACGGGTCTGACATGGATTGGACGAACCACTGAATTGCCGCATTGCAGAGATATTGTATTTAAG
TGCCTAGCTCGATACATAAACGGGTCTCTCTGGTTAGACCAGATCTGAGCCTGGGAGCTCTCTGGCTAAC
TAGGGAACCCACTGCTTAAGCCTCAATAAAGCTTGCCTTGAGTGCTTCAAGTAGTGTGTGCCCGTCTGTT
GTGTGACTCTGGTAACTAGAGATCCCTCAGACCCTTTTAGTCAGTGTGGAAAATCTCTAGCAGTGGCGCC
CGAACAGGGACTTGAAAGCGAAAGGGAAACCAGAGGAGCTCTCTCGACGCAGGACTCGGCTTGCTGAAGC
GCGCACGGCAAGAGGCGAGGGGCGGCGACTGGTGAGTACGCCAAAAATTTTGACTAGCGGAGGCTAGAAG
GAGAGAGATGGGTGCGAGAGCGTCAGTATTAAGCGGGGGAGAATTAGATCGCGATGGGAAAAAATTCGGT
TAAGGCCAGGGGGAAAGAAAAAATATAAATTAAAACATATAGTATGGGCAAGCAGGGAGCTAGAACGATT
CGCAGTTAATCCTGGCCTGTTAGAAACATCAGAAGGCTGTAGACAAATACTGGGACAGCTACAACCATCC
CTTCAGACAGGATCAGAAGAACTTAGATCATTATATAATACAGTAGCAACCCTCTATTGTGTGCATCAAA
GGATAGAGATAAAAGACACCAAGGAAGCTTTAGACAAGATAGAGGAAGAGCAAAACAAAAGTAAGACCAC
CGCACAGCAAGCGGCCGCTGATCTTCAGACCTGGAGGAGGAGATATGAGGGACAATTGGAGAAGTGAATT
ATATAAATATAAAGTAGTAAAAATTGAACCATTAGGAGTAGCACCCACCAAGGCAAAGAGAAGAGTGGTG
CAGAGAGAAAAAAGAGCAGTGGGAATAGGAGCTTTGTTCCTTGGGTTCTTGGGAGCAGCAGGAAGCACTA
TGGGCGCAGCGTCAATGACGCTGACGGTACAGGCCAGACAATTATTGTCTGGTATAGTGCAGCAGCAGAA
CAATTTGCTGAGGGCTATTGAGGCGCAACAGCATCTGTTGCAACTCACAGTCTGGGGCATCAAGCAGCTC
CAGGCAAGAATCCTGGCTGTGGAAAGATACCTAAAGGATCAACAGCTCCTGGGGATTTGGGGTTGCTCTG
GAAAACTCATTTGCACCACTGCTGTGCCTTGGAATGCTAGTTGGAGTAATAAATCTCTGGAACAGATTTG
GAATCACACGACCTGGATGGAGTGGGACAGAGAAATTAACAATTACACAAGCTTAATACACTCCTTAATT
GAAGAATCGCAAAACCAGCAAGAAAAGAATGAACAAGAATTATTGGAATTAGATAAATGGGCAAGTTTGT
GGAATTGGTTTAACATAACAAATTGGCTGTGGTATATAAAATTATTCATAATGATAGTAGGAGGCTTGGT
AGGTTTAAGAATAGTTTTTGCTGTACTTTCTATAGTGAATAGAGTTAGGCAGGGATATTCACCATTATCG
TTTCAGACCCACCTCCCAACCCCGAGGGGACCCATGCATTGCATCTCAATTAGTCAGCAACCAGGTGTGG
AAAGTCCCCAGGCTCCCCAGCAGGCAGAAGTATGCAAAGCATGCGTCTCAATTAGTCAGCAACCATAGTC
CCGCCCCTAACTCCGCCCATCCCGCCCCTAACTCCGCCCAGTTCCGCCCATTCTCCGCCCCATGGCTGAC
TAATTTTTTTTATTTATGCAGAGGCCGAGGCCGCCTCGGCCTCTGAGCTATTCCAGAAGTAGTGAGGAGG
CTTTTTTGGAGGCCTAGGCTTTTGCAAAAAGCTTTCTAGAGGTACCACCGGAGCTTACCATGACCGAGTA
CAAGCCCACGGTGCGCCTCGCCACCCGCGACGACGTCCCCAGGGCCGTACGCACCCTCGCCGCCGCGTTC
GCCGACTACCCCGCCACGCGCCACACCGTCGATCCGGACCGCCACATCGAGCGGGTCACCGAGCTGCAAG
AACTCTTCCTCACGCGCGTCGGGCTCGACATCGGCAAGGTGTGGGTCGCGGACGACGGCGCCGCCGTGGC
GGTCTGGACCACGCCGGAGAGCGTCGAAGCGGGGGCGGTGTTCGCCGAGATCGGCCCGCGCATGGCCGAG
TTGAGCGGTTCCCGGCTGGCCGCGCAGCAACAGATGGAAGGCCTCCTGGCGCCGCACCGGCCCAAGGAGC
CCGCGTGGTTCCTGGCCACCGTCGGCGTCTCGCCCGACCACCAGGGCAAGGGTCTGGGCAGCGCCGTCGT
GCTCCCCGGAGTGGAGGCGGCCGAGCGCGCCGGGGTGCCCGCCTTCCTGGAGACCTCCGCGCCCCGCAAC
CTCCCCTTCTACGAGCGGCTCGGCTTCACCGTCACCGCCGACGTCGAGGTGCCCGAAGGACCGCGCACCT
GGTGCATGACCCGCAAGCCCGGTGCCAGTTAACGAATTCTAGATCTTGAGACAAATGGCAGTATTCATCC
ACAATTTTAAAAGAAAAGGGGGGATTGGGGGGTACAGTGCAGGGGAAAGAATAGTAGACATAATAGCAAC
AGACATACAAACTAAAGAATTACAAAAACAAATTACAAAAATTCAAAATTTTCGGGTTTATTACAGGGAC
AGCAGAGATCCACTTTGGCGCCGGCTCGAGGCCTGCAGGTGCAAAGATGGATAAAGTTTTAAACAGAGAG
GAATCTTTGCAGCTAATGGACCTTCTAGGTCTTGAAAGGAGTGGGAATTGGCTCCGGTGCCCGTCAGTGG
GCAGAGCGCACATCGCCCACAGTCCCCGAGAAGTTGGGGGGAGGGGTCGGCAATTGAACCGGTGCCTAGA
GAAGGTGGCGCGGGGTAAACTGGGAAAGTGATGTCGTGTACTGGCTCCGCCTTTTTCCCGAGGGTGGGGG
AGAACCGTATATAAGTGCAGTAGTCGCCGTGAACGTTCTTTTTCGCAACGGGTTTGCCGCCAGAACACAG
GTAAGTGCCGTGTGTGGTTCCCGCGGGCCTGGCCTCTTTACGGGTTATGGCCCTTGCGTGCCTTGAATTA
CTTCCACCTGGCTGCAGTACGTGATTCTTGATCCCGAGCTTCGGGTTGGAAGTGGGTGGGAGAGTTCGAG
GCCTTGCGCTTAAGGAGCCCCTTCGCCTCGTGCTTGAGTTGAGGCCTGGCCTGGGCGCTGGGGCCGCCGC
GTGCGAATCTGGTGGCACCTTCGCGCCTGTCTCGCTGCTTTCGATAAGTCTCTAGCCATTTAAAATTTTT
GATGACCTGCTGCGACGCTTTTTTTCTGGCAAGATAGTCTTGTAAATGCGGGCCAAGATCTGCACACTGG
TATTTCGGTTTTTGGGGCCGCGGGCGGCGACGGGGCCCGTGCGTCCCAGCGCACATGTTCGGCGAGGCGG
GGCCTGCGAGCGCGGCCACCGAGAATCGGACGGGGGTAGTCTCAAGCTGGCCGGCCTGCTCTGGTGCCTG
GCCTCGCGCCGCCGTGTATCGCCCCGCCCTGGGCGGCAAGGCTGGCCCGGTCGGCACCAGTTGCGTGAGC
GGAAAGATGGCCGCTTCCCGGCCCTGCTGCAGGGAGCTCAAAATGGAGGACGCGGCGCTCGGGAGAGCGG
GCGGGTGAGTCACCCACACAAAGGAAAAGGGCCTTTCCGTCCTCAGCCGTCGCTTCATGTGACTCCACGG
AGTACCGGGCGCCGTCCAGGCACCTCGATTAGTTCTCGAGCTTTTGGAGTACGTCGTCTTTAGGTTGGGG
GGAGGGGTTTTATGCGATGGAGTTTCCCCACACTGAGTGGGTGGAGACTGAAGTTAGGCCAGCTTGGCAC
TTGATGTAATTCTCCTTGGAATTTGCCCTTTTTGAGTTTGGATCTTGGTTCATTCTCAAGCCTCAGACAG
TGGTTCAAAGTTTTTTTCTTCCATTTCAGGTGTCGTGAGGCTAGCACCGCCACCATGGACATGCTGGACC
CGGGTCTGGATCCCGCTGCCTCGGCCACCGCTGCTGCCGCCGCCAGCCACGACAAGGGACCCGAGGCGGA
GGAGGGCGTCGAGCTGCAGGAAGGCGGGGACGGCCCAGGAGCGGAGGAGCAGACAGCGGTGGCCATCACC
AGCGTCCAGCAGGCGGCGTTCGGCGACCACAACATCCAGTACCAGTTCCGCACAGAGACAAATGGAGGAC
AGGCTGTGATCCAAAATCCCTTCAGCAATGGTGGCAGTCCGGCGGCCGAGGCTGTCAGCGGGGAGGCACG
ATTTGCCTATTTCCCAGCGTCCAGTGTGGGAGATACTACGGCTGTGTCCGTACAGACCACAGACCAGAGC
TTGCAGGCTGGAGGCCAGTTCTACGTCATGATGACGCCCCAGGATGTGCTTCAGACAGGAACACAGAGGA
CGATCGCCCCCCGGACACACCCTTACTCTCCAAAAATTGATGGAACCAGAACACCCCGAGATGAGAGGAG
AAGAGCCCAGCACAACGAAGTGGAGCGGAGGCGGAGGGACAAGATCAACAACTGGATCGTCCAGCTTTCG
AAAATCATTCCAGACTGTAACGCAGACAACAGCAAGACGGGAGCGAGTAAAGGAGGGATCCTGTCCAAGG
CCTGCGATTACATCCGGGAGTTGCGCCAGACCAACCAGCGCATGCAGGAGACCTTCAAAGAGGCCGAGCG
GCTGCAGATGGACAACGAGCTCCTGAGGCAGCAGATCGAGGAGCTGAAGAATGAGAACGCCCTGCTTCGA
GCCCAGCTGCAGCAGCACAACCTGGAGATGGTGGGCGAGGGCACCCGGCAGTAGTAATGAACTAGTCCGT
AACTTGAAAGTATTTCGATTTCTTGGCTTTATATATCTTGTGGAAAGGACGATACGTCGTCCGCGCCTCC
TCACACACGCGTTAAGTCGACAATCAACCTCTGGATTACAAAATTTGTGAAAGATTGACTGGTATTCTTA
ACTATGTTGCTCCTTTTACGCTATGTGGATACGCTGCTTTAATGCCTTTGTATCATGCTATTGCTTCCCG
TATGGCTTTCATTTTCTCCTCCTTGTATAAATCCTGGTTGCTGTCTCTTTATGAGGAGTTGTGGCCCGTT
GTCAGGCAACGTGGCGTGGTGTGCACTGTGTTTGCTGACGCAACCCCCACTGGTTGGGGCATTGCCACCA
CCTGTCAGCTCCTTTCCGGGACTTTCGCTTTCCCCCTCCCTATTGCCACGGCGGAACTCATCGCCGCCTG
CCTTGCCCGCTGCTGGACAGGGGCTCGGCTGTTGGGCACTGACAATTCCGTGGTGTTGTCGGGGAAATCA
TCGTCCTTTCCTTGGCTGCTCGCCTGTGTTGCCACCTGGATTCTGCGCGGGACGTCCTTCTGCTACGTCC
CTTCGGCCCTCAATCCAGCGGACCTTCCTTCCCGCGGCCTGCTGCCGGCTCTGCGGCCTCTTCCGCGTCT
TCGCCTTCGCCCTCAGACGAGTCGGATCTCCCTTTGGGCCGCCTCCCCGCGTCGACTTTAAGACCAATGA
CTTACAAGGCAGCTGTAGATCTTAGCCACTTTTTAAAAGAAAAGGGGGGACTGGAAGGGCTAATTCACTC
CCAACGAAGACAAGATCTGCTTTTTGCTTGTACTGGGTCTCTCTGGTTAGACCAGATCTGAGCCTGGGAG
CTCTCTGGCTAACTAGGGAACCCACTGCTTAAGCCTCAATAAAGCTTGCCTTGAGTGCTTCAAGTAGTGT
GTGCCCGTCTGTTGTGTGACTCTGGTAACTAGAGATCCCTCAGACCCTTTTAGTCAGTGTGGAAAATCTC
TAGCAGTACGTATAGTAGTTCATGTCATCTTATTATTCAGTATTTATAACTTGCAAAGAAATGAATATCA
GAGAGTGAGAGGAACTTGTTTATTGCAGCTTATAATGGTTACAAATAAAGCAATAGCATCACAAATTTCA
CAAATAAAGCATTTTTTTCACTGCATTCTAGTTGTGGTTTGTCCAAACTCATCAATGTATCTTATCATGT
CTGGCTCTAGCTATCCCGCCCCTAACTCCGCCCATCCCGCCCCTAACTCCGCCCAGTTCCGCCCATTCTC
CGCCCCATGGCTGACTAATTTTTTTTATTTATGCAGAGGCCGAGGCCGCCTCGGCCTCTGAGCTATTCCA
GAAGTAGTGAGGAGGCTTTTTTGGAGGCCTAGGGACGTACCCAATTCGCCCTATAGTGAGTCGTATTACG
CGCGCTCACTGGCCGTCGTTTTACAACGTCGTGACTGGGAAAACCCTGGCGTTACCCAACTTAATCGCCT
TGCAGCACATCCCCCTTTCGCCAGCTGGCGTAATAGCGAAGAGGCCCGCACCGATCGCCCTTCCCAACAG
TTGCGCAGCCTGAATGGCGAATGGG
[124 nt withheld, positions 6536-6659]
C
[91 nt withheld, positions 6661-6751]
A
[49 nt withheld, positions 6753-6801]
CCTTTGACGTTGGAGTCCACGTTCTTT
[37 nt withheld, positions 6829-6865]
ACCCTATCTCGGTCTATTCTTTTGATTTATAAGGGATTTTGCCGATTTCGGCCTATTGGTTAAAAAATGA
GCTGATTTAACAAAAATTTAACGCGAATTTTAACAAAATATTAACGCTTACAATTTAGGTGGCACTTTTC
GGGGAAATGTGCGCGGAACCCCTATTTGTTTATTTTTCTAAATACATTCAAATATGTATCCGCTCATGAG
ACAATAACCCTGATAAATGCTTCAATAATATTGAAAAAGGAAGAGTATGAGTATTCAACATTTCCGTGTC
GCCCTTATTCCCTTTTTTGCGGCATTTTGCCTTCCTGTTTTTGCTCACCCAGAAACGCTGGTGAAAGTAA
AAGATGCTGAAGATCAGTTGGGTGCACGAGTGGGTTACATCGAACTGGATCTCAACAGCGGTAAGATCCT
TGAGAGTTTTCGCCCCGAAGAACGTTTTCCAATGATGAGCACTTTTAAAGTTCTGCTATGTGGCGCGGTA
TTATCCCGTATTGACGCCGGGCAAGAGCAACTCGGTCGCCGCATACACTATTCTCAGAATGACTTGGTTG
AGTACTCACCAGTCACAGAAAAGCATCTTACGGATGGCATGACAGTAAGAGAATTATGCAGTGCTGCCAT
AACCATGAGTGATAACACTGCGGCCAACTTACTTCTGACAACGATCGGAGGACCGAAGGAGCTAACCGCT
TTTTTGCACAACATGGGGGATCATGTAACTCGCCTTGATCGTTGGGAACCGGAGCTGAATGAAGCCATAC
CAAACGACGAGCGTGACACCACGATGCCTGTAGCAATGGCAACAACGTTGCGCAAACTATTAACTGGCGA
ACTACTTACTCTAGCTTCCCGGCAACAATTAATAGACTGGATGGAGGCGGATAAAGTTGCAGGACCACTT
CTGCGCTCGGCCCTTCCGGCTGGCTGGTTTATTGCTGATAAATCTGGAGCCGGTGAGCGTGGGTCTCGCG
GTATCATTGCAGCACTGGGGCCAGATGGTAAGCCCTCCCGTATCGTAGTTATCTACACGACGGGGAGTCA
GGCAACTATGGATGAACGAAATAGACAGATCGCTGAGATAGGTGCCTCACTGATTAAGCATTGGTAACTG
TCAGACCAAGTTTACTCATATATACTTTAGATTGATTTAAAACTTCATTTTTAATTTAAAAGGATCTAGG
TGAAGATCCTTTTTGATAATCTCATGACCAAAATCCCTTAACGTGAGTTTTCGTTCCACTGAGCGTCAGA
CCCCGTAGAAAAGATCAAAGGATCTTCTTGAGATCCTTTTTTTCTGCGCGTAATCTGCTGCTTGCAAACA
AAAAAACCACCGCTACCAGCGGTGGTTTGTTTGCCGGATCAAGAGCTACCAACTCTTTTTCCGAAGGTAA
CTGGCTTCAGCAGAGCGCAGATACCAAATACTGTTCTTCTAGTGTAGCCGTAGTTAGGCCACCACTTCAA
GAACTCTGTAGCACCGCCTACATACCTCGCTCTGCTAATCCTGTTACCAGTGGCTGCTGCCAGTGGCGAT
AAGTCGTGTCTTACCGGGTTGGACTCAAGACGATAGTTACCGGATAAGGCGCAGCGGTCGGGCTGAACGG
GGGGTTCGTGCACACAGCCCAGCTTGGAGCGAACGACCTACACCGAACTGAGATACCTACAGCGTGAGCT
ATGAGAAAGCGCCACGCTTCCCGAAGGGAGAAAGGCGGACAGGTATCCGGTAAGCGGCAGGGTCGGAACA
GGAGAGCGCACGAGGGAGCTTCCAGGGGGAAACGCCTGGTATCTTTATAGTCCTGTCGGGTTTCGCCACC
TCTGACTTGAGCGTCGATTTTTGTGATGCTCGTCAGGGGGGCGGAGCCTATGGAAAAACGCCAGCAACGC
GGCCTTTTTACGGTTCCTGGCCTTTTGCTGGCCTTTTGCTCACATGTTCTTTCCTGCGTTATCCCCTGAT
TCTGTGGATAACCGTATTACCGCCTTTGAGTGAGCTGATACCGCTCGCCGCAGCCGAACGACCGAGCGCA
GCGAGTCAGTGAGCGAGGAAGCGGAAGAGCGCCCAATACGCAAACCGCCTCTCCCCGCGCGTTGGCCGAT
TCATTAATGCAGCTGGCACGACAGGTTTCCCGACTGGAAAGCGGGCAGTGAGCGCAACGCAATTAATGTG
AGTTAGCTCACTCATTAGGCACCCCAGGCTTTACACTTTATGCTTCCGGCTCGTATGTTGTGTGGAATTG
TGAGCGGATAACAATTTCACACAGGAAACAGCTATGACCATGATTACGCCAAGCGCGCAATTAACCCTCA
CTAAAGGGAACAAAAGCTGGAGCTGCAAGC
Features (pLannotate 1.2.2; 31 found; start..end, strand, type, name):
      5..231     +  promoter       RSV promoter: Rous sarcoma virus enhancer/promoter
    232..412     +  LTR            5' LTR (truncated): truncated 5' long terminal repeat (LTR) from HIV-1
    459..584     +  misc_feature   HIV-1 Ψ: packaging signal of human immunodeficiency virus type 1
    568..931     +  CDS            HIV-1 gag (fragment): gag protein from human immunodeficiency virus 1; gag
   1077..1310    +  misc_feature   RRE: The Rev response element (RRE) of HIV-1 allows for Rev-dependent mRNA export from the nucleus to the cytoplasm.
   1687..1713    +  CDS            Rev (fragment): human immunodeficiency virus 1 (HIV-1) Rev protein; rev; enhances nuclear export of unspliced and incompletely spliced viral mRNAs
   1720..1743    +  promoter       SV40 promoter (fragment): SV40 early promoter
   1744..1815    +  promoter       SV40 promoter (fragment): SV40 enhancer and early promoter
   1839..1974    +  rep_origin     SV40 ori: SV40 origin of replication
   2020..2616    +  CDS            PuroR (fragment): puromycin N-acetyltransferase; pac from Streptomyces; confers resistance to puromycin
   2665..2782    +  misc_feature   cPPT/CTS: central polypurine tract and central termination sequence of HIV-1
   2847..2913    +  CDS            small t antigen (fragment): SV40 (simian virus 40) small t antigen
   2920..4098    +  promoter       EF-1α promoter: strong constitutive promoter for human elongation factor EF-1α
   4115..4951    +  CDS            USF2 (fragment): USF2_HUMAN - Also known as BHLHB12. Experimental evidence at protein level: Swiss-Prot protein existence level 1. Transcription factor that binds to a symmetrical DNA sequence (E-boxes) (5'-CACGTG-3') that is found in a variety of viral and cellular promoters. From Homo sapiens (Human).
   4967..5020    +  promoter       U6 promoter (fragment): RNA polymerase III promoter for human U6 snRNA
   5062..5650    +  misc_feature   WPRE: woodchuck hepatitis virus posttranscriptional regulatory element
   5701..5720    +  misc_feature   cPPT/CTS (fragment): central polypurine tract and central termination sequence of HIV-1
   5722..5955    +  LTR            3' LTR (ΔU3): self-inactivating 3' long terminal repeat (LTR) from HIV-1
   6033..6154    +  polyA_signal   SV40 poly(A) signal: SV40 polyadenylation signal
   6194..6329    +  rep_origin     SV40 ori: SV40 origin of replication
   6350..6368    -  promoter       T7 promoter: promoter for bacteriophage T7 RNA polymerase
   6376..6531    +  CDS            lacZα (fragment): LacZα fragment of β-galactosidase; lacZ fragment
   6536..6964    +  rep_origin     f1 ori (sequence partly withheld): f1 bacteriophage origin of replication; arrow indicates direction of (+) strand synthesis
   7017..7121    +  promoter       AmpR promoter: bla
   7122..7982    +  CDS            AmpR: β-lactamase; bla; confers resistance to ampicillin, carbenicillin, and related antibiotics
   8153..8741    +  rep_origin     ori: high-copy-number ColE1/pMB1/pBR322/pUC origin of replication
   8924..9016    +  CDS            lacI (fragment): lac repressor; lacI; The lac repressor binds to the lac operator to inhibit transcription in E. coli. This inhibition can be relieved by adding lactose or isopropyl-β-D-thiogalactopyranoside (IPTG).
   9029..9050    +  protein_bind   CAP binding site: CAP binding activates transcription in the presence of cAMP. E. coli catabolite activator protein
   9065..9095    +  promoter       lac promoter: promoter for the E. coli lac operon
   9103..9119    +  protein_bind   lac operator: The lac repressor binds to the lac operator to inhibit transcription in E. coli. This inhibition can be relieved by adding lactose or isopropyl-β-D-thiogalactopyranoside (IPTG). lac repressor encoded by lacI
   9164..9182    +  promoter       T3 promoter: promoter for bacteriophage T3 RNA polymerase
