[The description below was written by a language model from this plasmid's Addgene catalogue record and pLannotate feature annotations shown in this document.]
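Description:
TFORF1799 is a third-generation-style, self-inactivating lentiviral expression plasmid built on the pLX_TRC317 backbone and carrying the human transcription factor USF2 (also known as FIP or bHLHb12), an E-box-binding basic helix-loop-helix factor. It belongs to a barcoded transcription factor ORF collection in which each construct carries a unique 24-bp barcode, so that the overexpressed factor can be identified in pooled screens. The barcode itself is not annotated in the feature table. In bacteria the plasmid replicates from a high-copy ColE1/pUC-type origin and is selected with ampicillin through the bla gene. An f1 origin and remnants of a lac/lacZα cloning region with flanking T3 and T7 promoters are also present. The depositor warns that the plasmid can recombine, as is common for vectors containing LTR repeats.

The viral portion begins with an RSV promoter fused to a truncated HIV-1 5' LTR, which allows Tat-independent production of genomic RNA in packaging cells. This is followed by the Ψ packaging signal with a gag fragment, the RRE for Rev-dependent nuclear export, and a cPPT/CTS element. Within the transfer cassette, an SV40 early promoter/origin drives puromycin N-acetyltransferase for selecting transduced mammalian cells. The strong constitutive EF-1α promoter drives the synthesized USF2 ORF, which the depositor comments tie to a specific RefSeq/Ensembl transcript isoform. A WPRE downstream enhances transcript expression, and the ΔU3 3' LTR inactivates the LTR promoter after integration. An SV40 poly(A) signal and a second SV40 origin lie outside the LTR. Short hits annotated as U6 promoter, small t antigen and Rev fragments are probably linker or residual sequences rather than functional units. The sequenced record of about 9.2 kb agrees with the stated backbone and insert sizes.
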