Addgene plasmid #143157: TFORF1799
Purpose: Lentiviral vector for overexpressing transcription factor ORFs with unique 24-bp barcodes. Barcodes facilitate identification of transcription factors in pooled screens.
Depositing lab: Feng Zhang. Depositing organization: Broad Institute. Publication: A transcription factor atlas of directed differentiation. Joung J, Ma S, Tay T, Geiger-Schuller KR, Kirchgatterer PC, Verdine VK, Guo B, Arias-Garcia MA, Allen WE, Singh A, Kuksenko O, Abudayyeh OO, Gootenberg JS, Fu Z, Macrae RK, Buenrostro JD, Regev A, Zhang F. Cell. 2023 Jan 5;186(1):209-229.e26. doi: 10.1016/j.cell.2022.11.026. PubMed 36608654.
Backbone
  Vector backbone: pLX_TRC317
  Backbone manufacturer: Broad Institute Genetic Perturbation Platform
  Backbone size w/o insert (bp): 8264
  Vector type: Mammalian Expression, Lentiviral
  Selectable markers: Puromycin
Growth in bacteria
  Bacterial resistance: Ampicillin, 100 μg/mL
  Growth temperature: 37°C
  Growth strain: NEB Stable
  Copy number: High Copy
Gene/Insert
  Gene/Insert name: USF2
  Species: H. sapiens (human)
  Insert size (bp): 941
  Entrez Gene: USF2 (a.k.a. FIP, bHLHb12)
  Promoter: EF1a
  Cloning method: Unknown
  Sequencing primers: 5′ GGGTGGAGACTGAAGTTAGGCCAG; 3′ CACATAGCGTAAAAGGAGCAACATAG
Terms and licenses: Academic/Nonprofit Terms; Industry Terms: Not Available to Industry
Depositor comments: NM_207291,ENST00000343550 . The transcription factor ORF portion of this plasmid was synthesized by Genewiz. Please test multiple small colonies in case of plasmid recombination. To make this collection available in a timely manner, a portion of this collection was not fully sequenced by Addgene. If an Addgene verified full plasmid sequence is not available, please contact us prior to placing an order to request the full sequence.
How to cite: TFORF1799 was a gift from Feng Zhang (Addgene plasmid # 143157 ; http://n2t.net/addgene:143157 ; RRID:Addgene_143157)
