>Addgene plasmid #143157 | TFORF1799 | depositor partial sequence | sequence record 281609 | Insert
ACCGCCACCATGGACATGCTGGACCCGGGTCTGGATCCCGCTGCCTCGGCCACCGCTGCTGCCGCCGCCA
GCCACGACAAGGGACCCGAGGCGGAGGAGGGCGTCGAGCTGCAGGAAGGCGGGGACGGCCCAGGAGCGGA
GGAGCAGACAGCGGTGGCCATCACCAGCGTCCAGCAGGCGGCGTTCGGCGACCACAACATCCAGTACCAG
TTCCGCACAGAGACAAATGGAGGACAGGCTGTGATCCAAAATCCCTTCAGCAATGGTGGCAGTCCGGCGG
CCGAGGCTGTCAGCGGGGAGGCACGATTTGCCTATTTCCCAGCGTCCAGTGTGGGAGATACTACGGCTGT
GTCCGTACAGACCACAGACCAGAGCTTGCAGGCTGGAGGCCAGTTCTACGTCATGATGACGCCCCAGGAT
GTGCTTCAGACAGGAACACAGAGGACGATCGCCCCCCGGACACACCCTTACTCTCCAAAAATTGATGGAA
CCAGAACACCCCGAGATGAGAGGAGAAGAGCCCAGCACAACGAAGTGGAGCGGAGGCGGAGGGACAAGAT
CAACAACTGGATCGTCCAGCTTTCGAAAATCATTCCAGACTGTAACGCAGACAACAGCAAGACGGGAGCG
AGTAAAGGAGGGATCCTGTCCAAGGCCTGCGATTACATCCGGGAGTTGCGCCAGACCAACCAGCGCATGC
AGGAGACCTTCAAAGAGGCCGAGCGGCTGCAGATGGACAACGAGCTCCTGAGGCAGCAGATCGAGGAGCT
GAAGAATGAGAACGCCCTGCTTCGAGCCCAGCTGCAGCAGCACAACCTGGAGATGGTGGGCGAGGGCACC
CGGCAGTAGTAATGAACTAGTCCGTAACTTGAAAGTATTTCGATTTCTTGGCTTTATATATCTTGTGGAA
AGGACGATACGTCGTCCGCGCCTCCTCACAC
