>Addgene plasmid #143157 | TFORF1799 | depositor partial sequence | sequence record 281610 | Barcode
TACGTCGTCCGCGCCTCCTCACAC
